>Addgene plasmid #67724 | pfMDH_N191A | addgene partial sequence | sequence record 123717 | pBRrevBam 5'-GGTGATGTCGGCGATATAGG-3'
TGTGGCGCCGGTGATGCCGGCCACGATGCGTCCGGCGTAGAGGATCGAGATCGATCTCGATCCCGCGAAA
TTAATACGACTCACTATAGGGGAATTGTGAGCGGATAACAATTCCCCTCTAGAAATAATTTTGTTTAACT
TTAAGAAGGAGATATACATATGAAACTGAACAAACAGAATCTGACCCAGCTGGCACCGGAAGTTAAACTG
CCTGCATATACCCTGGCAGATACCCGTCAGGGTATTGCACATATTGGTGTTGGTGGTTTTCATCGTGCAC
ATCAGGCATATTATACCGATGCACTGATGAATACAGGTGAAGGTCTGGATTGGAGCATTTGCGGTGTTGG
TCTGCGTAGCGAAGATCGTAAAGCACGTGATGATCTGGCAGGTCAGGATTACCTGTTTACCCTGTATGAA
CTGGGCGATACCGATGATACCGAAGTTCGTGTTATTGGTAGCATTAGCGATATGCTGCTGGCAGAAGATA
GCGCACAGGCACTGATTGATAAACTGGCAAGTCCGGAAATTCGTATTGTTAGCCTGACCATTACCGAAGG
TGGTTATTGTATTGATGATAGCAACGGTGAATTTATGGCACATCTGCCGCAGATTCAGCACGATCTGGCA
CATCCGAGCAGCCCGAAAACCGTTTTTGGTTTTATTTGTGCAGCACTGACACAGCGTCGTGCAGCAGGTA
TTCCGGCATTTACCGTTATGAGCTGTGATGCGCTGCCGCATAATGGTGCAGTTACCCGTAAAGCCCTGCT
GGCATTTGCAGCCCTGCATAATGCAGAACTGCATGATTGGATTAAAGCCCATGTTAGCTTTCCGAATGCA
ATGGTTGATCGTATTACCCCGATGACCAGCACCGCACATCGTCTGCAACTGCATGACGAACATGGTATTG
ATGATGCATGGCCTGTTGTTTGTGAACCGTTTGTTCAGTGGGTTCTGGAAGATAAATTTGTTAATGGTCG
TCCGGCATGGGAAAAAGTTGGTGTTCAGTTTACCGATGATGTTACCCCGTATGAAGAAATGAAAATTGGT
CTGCTGAATGGTAGCCATCTGGCACTGACCTATCTGGGTTTTCTGAAAGGTTATCGTTT
