>Addgene plasmid #67724 | pfMDH_N191A | addgene partial sequence | sequence record 123720 | T7term 5'-GCTAGTTATTGCTCAGCGG-3'
GCCGGATCTCAGTGGTGGTGGTGGTGGTGCTCGAGGCTACCAACAGGTTTTTTCAGCAGATGTTTCAGGG
TGGTGGTAACACCATTATCACGCAGGCTACCATAACAACGTTCAAATGCGGCAACAAATTCCGGACTATT
CGGAATTGCGGTGCCAAAAATTTCTTCAACTGCCAGCAGACGCTGGCTAATCAGTGCATCATCTGAAACC
AGACCCTGACAAAATTCTGCACGCGGATCAGGAATGGTATAGCTCACACCATTTTCATCAACGCCTTTCA
GATACAGTGCCCATGCTGCAACAACCAGTGCTGCACGTTCGGTTTCACGACCATCTGCAATCAGACGATT
AATTGTCGGAACGGTAAATTTAGGAAATTTGCTGCTACCATCACTACAAACACGTTCCAGCTGATCTGCA
ATTGCCTGATTGCTAAAACGATCAACCAGGGTCTGTTTATAATCGGTCAGATCAATACCCGGAACCGGAG
CCAGATTCGGGGTCACATCCAGATCCATATATGCACGCATATAGGCAACAAACAGCGGATCGTTCATGGT
TTCATGCACAAAACGATAACCTTTCAGAAAACCCAGATAGGTCAGTGCCAGATGGCTACCATTCA
