[The description below was written by a language model from this plasmid's Addgene catalogue record.]
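Description:
pfMDH_N191A is a bacterial expression plasmid built on the Novagen pET29b(+) backbone, with a total size of about 6.7 kb. It is selected with kanamycin and is recorded as high copy, with a cloning strain (DH10B) listed for propagation. The record gives no feature table, so elements such as the origin of replication and any lac repressor or operator components of the backbone are not individually documented here.

The insert is a roughly 1.5 kb coding sequence for mannitol 2-dehydrogenase (pfMDH, also called mtlD) from Pseudomonas fluorescens, codon optimized for E. coli and introduced by Gibson assembly. It carries a single point substitution changing asparagine 191 to alanine. Transcription is driven by the T7 promoter, which requires T7 RNA polymerase and therefore an expression host that supplies it, as is typical of pET systems. The cloning strain itself does not serve that role. The protein is fused at its C terminus to a 6x-His tag contributed by the backbone, which allows purification by immobilized metal affinity chromatography. The T7 promoter and T7 terminator regions flank the insert and serve as sequencing primer sites.

The construct is intended for recombinant production of the N191A variant. The associated work concerns quantitative functional characterization of conserved molecular interactions in the enzyme's active site, so this plasmid would be used to produce and purify the mutant enzyme to assess how residue 191 contributes to enzyme function.
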