Addgene plasmid #67724: pfMDH_N191A
Purpose: Expresses N191A mutant of mannitol 2-dehydrogenase from Pseudomonas fluorescens, codon optimized for expression in E. coli
Depositing lab: Justin Siegel. Depositing organization: University of California, Davis. Publication: Quantitative functional characterization of conserved molecular interactions in the active site of mannitol 2-dehydrogenase. Lucas JE, Siegel JB. Protein Sci. 2015 Jun;24(6):936-45. doi: 10.1002/pro.2669. Epub 2015 Apr 2. PubMed 25752240.
Backbone
  Vector backbone: pET29b(+)
  Backbone manufacturer: Novagen
  Backbone size w/o insert (bp): 5232
  Total vector size (bp): 6714
  Vector type: Bacterial Expression
Growth in bacteria
  Bacterial resistance: Kanamycin, 50 μg/mL
  Growth temperature: 37°C
  Growth strain: DH10B
  Copy number: High Copy
Gene/Insert
  Gene/Insert name: Mannitol 2-Dehydrogenase from Pseudomonas fluorescens (alt names: pfMDH; mtlD)
  Species: Pseudomonas fluorescens
  Insert size (bp): 1485
  Mutation: Changed asparagine 191 to alanine
  GenBank ID: AAC04472.1
  Promoter: T7
  Tag / fusion protein: 6x-His tag (C terminal on backbone)
  Cloning method: Gibson Cloning
  Sequencing primers: 5′ T7; 3′ T7term
Terms and licenses: Academic/Nonprofit Terms; Industry Terms: Not Available to Industry
How to cite: pfMDH_N191A was a gift from Justin Siegel (Addgene plasmid # 67724 ; http://n2t.net/addgene:67724 ; RRID:Addgene_67724)
